Addgene plasmid #11320: pRL-TK 4x mut G
Depositing lab: Phil Sharp. Depositing organization: Massachusetts Institute of Technology. Publication: Specificity of microRNA target selection in translational repression. Doench JG, Sharp PA. Genes Dev. 2004 Mar 1. 18(5):504-11. 10.1101/gad.1184404 PubMed 15014042.
Backbone
  Vector backbone: pRL-TK
  Backbone manufacturer: Promega
  Backbone size w/o insert (bp): 4045
  Vector type: Luciferase
Growth in bacteria
  Bacterial resistance: Ampicillin, 100 μg/mL
  Growth temperature: 37°C
  Growth strain: DH5alpha
  Copy number: High Copy
Gene/Insert
  Gene/Insert name: 4 bulged binding sites for CXCR4 siRNA antisense
  Mutation: Mutation G (see paper) on inner 2 binding sites.
  Tag / fusion protein: Rr-luc (N terminal on backbone)
  Cloning method: Restriction Enzyme; 5′ cloning site XbaI (not destroyed); 3′ cloning site ApaI (not destroyed)
  Sequencing primers: 5′ See map
Terms and licenses: Academic/Nonprofit Terms; Industry Terms: Not Available to Industry
Depositor comments: Two identical mutant binding sites, separated by 4 nt, were flanked by two of the orginal bulged binding sites, each 11 nt away. Two original CXCR4 sites, with XhoI and SpeI restriction sites between them, were inserted into the XbalI site in the 3' UTR of the pRL-TK plasmid. The mutant binding sites were then inserted by ligating annealed oligos into the XhoI and SpeI sites. See Addgene plasmid 11307 for cloning of binding sites into the backbone, used in Doench, Sharp 2003 paper.
How to cite: pRL-TK 4x mut G was a gift from Phil Sharp (Addgene plasmid # 11320 ; http://n2t.net/addgene:11320 ; RRID:Addgene_11320)
