[The description below was written by a language model from this plasmid's Addgene catalogue record.]
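Description:
pRL-TK 4x mut G is a Renilla luciferase reporter plasmid built on the commercial pRL-TK backbone (about 4 kb before insertion). It is designed for transfection into mammalian cells to measure microRNA-style translational repression. It is maintained as a high-copy plasmid in E. coli under ampicillin selection. In the standard pRL-TK design, the Renilla reniformis luciferase coding sequence is driven by the herpes simplex virus thymidine kinase promoter, which gives modest constitutive expression. The record itself lists no promoter or feature table, so this follows from the named backbone rather than from an annotated sequence.

The payload is an array of four target sites in the 3' UTR downstream of the luciferase open reading frame, with the cloning sites listed as XbaI and ApaI. Each site is a "bulged" binding site for the antisense strand of a CXCR4 siRNA. The pairing is imperfect, with a central mismatch bulge, so the small RNA acts like a microRNA and represses translation rather than directing cleavage. The array was built in two steps. Two original bulged sites, separated by XhoI and SpeI sites, were first inserted into the 3' UTR. Annealed oligonucleotides carrying two identical mutant sites were then ligated between them. The resulting order is original, mutant, mutant, original, with the two inner sites 4 nt apart and each outer site 11 nt from its neighbour. The inner sites carry "mutation G", which is defined only in the associated publication and not in the record.

The plasmid belongs to a series that varies site sequence to test which base-pairing features determine target recognition. Repression is read out as a change in Renilla luciferase activity when the CXCR4 siRNA is co-delivered.
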