>Addgene plasmid #11320 | pRL-TK 4x mut G | addgene partial sequence | sequence record 18195 | 11320 with EBV-rev
TGCTCGAGCGGCCGCTCTAGGGCCCGCGATCCGGTGTTAGCTTTGTGAAAACTTGGTACATGTTTCCTTT
GTGAAAACTTCCGGTGTTTCCTTTGTGAAAACTTGGTACCTGTTAGCTTTGTGAAAACTTTCTAGAATTA
TTGTTCATTTTTGAGAACTCGCTCAACGAACGATTTGATATATTTTCCCATTTCATCAGGTGCATCTTCT
TGCGAAAAATGAAGACCTTTTACTTTGACAAATTCAGTATTAGGAAACTTCTTGGCACCTTCAACAATAG
CATTGGAAAAGAATCCTGGGTCCGATTCAATAAACATTTTTGGTAAATCATCACTTGCACGTAGATAAGC
ATTATAATTCCTAACAATTTGTACAACGTCAGGTTTACCACCTTTTACTAACGGGATTTCACGAGGCCAT
GATAATGTTGGACGACGAACTTCACCTTTCTCTTTGAATGGTTCAAGATATGCTGCAAATTCTTCTGGTT
CTAACTTTCTCATGATTTTTGATGGCAACATGGTTTCCACGAAGAAGTTATTCTCCAAAACCATTTTTTC
TCCTTCTTCAGATTTGATCAACGCAATATCTTCTTCAATATCAGGCCATTCATCCCATGATTCAATCACA
TCTACTACACTTTCAGCGTGAACTATTGCTTTGATCTTATCTTGATGCTCATAGCTATAATGAAATGCCA
AACAAGCACCCCAATCATGGCCGACAAAATGATCTTCTTTGGTAAATTAA
